>Addgene plasmid #17651 | GFP-HP1beta | addgene full sequence | sequence record 181020 | Addgene NGS Result
CGGTGGCGGCCCGACGTCGCATGCTCCTCTAGTTATTAATAGTAATCAATTACGGGGTCATTAGTTCATA
GCCCATATATGGAGTTCCGCGTTACATAACTTACGGTAAATGGCCCGCCTGGCTGACCGCCCAACGACCC
CCGCCCATTGACGTCAATAATGACGTATGTTCCCATAGTAACGCCAATAGGGACTTTCCATTGACGTCAA
TGGGTGGAGTATTTACGGTAAACTGCCCACTTGGCAGTACATCAAGTGTATCATATGCCAAGTACGCCCC
CTATTGACGTCAATGACGGTAAATGGCCCGCCTGGCATTATGCCCAGTACATGACCTTATGGGACTTTCC
TACTTGGCAGTACATCTACGTATTAGTCATCGCTATTACCATGGTGATGCGGTTTTGGCAGTACATCAAT
GGGCGTGGATAGCGGTTTGACTCACGGGGATTTCCAAGTCTCCACCCCATTGACGTCAATGGGAGTTTGT
TTTGGCACCAAAATCAACGGGACTTTCCAAAATGTCGTAACAACTCCGCCCCATTGACGCAAATGGGCGG
TAGGCGTGTACGGTGGGAGGTCTATATAAGCAGAGCTCGTTTAGTGAACCGTCAGATCGCCTGGAGACGC
CATCCACGCTGTTTTGACCTCCATAGAAGACACCGGGACCGATCCAGCCTCCGCGGCCGGGAACGGTGCA
TTGGAACGCGGATTCCCCGTGCCAAGAGTGACGTAAGTACCGCCTATAGAGTCTATAGGCCCACCCCCTT
GGCTTCGTTAGAACGCGGCTACAATTAATACATAACCTTATGTATCATACACATACGATTTAGGTGACAC
TATAGAATAACATCCACTTTGCCTTTCTCTCCACAGGTGTCCACTCCCAGGTCCAACTGCACCTCGGTTC
TGGGCCGCTCTAGAACTAGCGCCACCATGGGACATCACCATCACCATCACATGAGTAAAGGAGAAGAACT
TTTCACTGGAGTTGTCCCAATTCTTGTTGAATTAGATGGTGATGTTAATGGGCACAAATTTTCTGTCAGT
GGAGAGGGTGAAGGTGATGCAACATACGGAAAACTTACCCTTAAATTTATTTGCACTACTGGAAAACTAC
CTGTTCCATGGCCAACACTTGTCACTACTTTCACTTATGGTGTTCAATGCTTTTCAAGATACCCAGATCA
TATGAAACGGCATGACTTTTTCAAGAGTGCCATGCCCGAAGGTTATGTACAGGAAAGAACTATATTTTTC
AAAGATGACGGGAACTACAAGACACGTGCTGAAGTCAAGTTTGAAGGTGATACCCTTGTTAATAGAATCG
AGTTAAAAGGTATTGATTTTAAAGAAGATGGAAACATTCTTGGACACAAATTGGAATACAACTATAACTC
ACACAATGTATACATCATGGCAGACAAACAAAAGAATGGAATCAAAGTTAACTTCAAAATTAGACACAAC
ATTGAAGATGGAAGCGTTCAACTAGCAGACCATTATCAACAAAATACTCCAATTGGCGATGGCCCTGTCC
TTTTACCAGACAACCATTACCTGTCCACACAATCTGCCCTTTCGAAAGATCCCAACGAAAAGAGAGACCA
CATGGTCCTTCTTGAGTTTGTAACAGCTGCTGGGATTACACATGGCATGGATGAACTATACAAGGGATCC
GGGAAAAAACAAAACAAGAAGAAAGTGGAGGAGGTGCTAGAAGAGGAGGAAGAGGAATATGTGGTGGAAA
AAGTTCTCGACCGTCGAGTGGTAAAGGGCAAAGTGGAGTACCTCCTAAAGTGGAAGGGATTCTCAGATGA
GGACAACACATGGGAGCCAGAAGAGAACCTGGATTGCCCCGACCTCATTGCTGAGTTTCTGCAGTCACAG
AAAACAGCACATGAGACAGATAAATCAGAGGGAGGCAAGCGCAAAGCTGATTCTGATTCTGAAGATAAGG
GAGAGGAGAGCAAACCAAAGAAGAAGAAAGAAGAGTCAGAAAAGCCACGAGGCTTTGCTCGAGGTTTGGA
GCCGGAGCGGATTATTGGAGCTACAGACTCCAGTGGAGAGCTCATGTTCCTGATGAAATGGAAAAACTCT
GATGAGGCTGACCTGGTCCCTGCCAAGGAAGCCAATGTCAAGTGCCCACAGGTTGTCATATCCTTCTATG
AGGAAAGGCTGACGTGGCATTCCTACCCCTCGGAGGATGATGACAAAAAAGATGACAAGAACTAAGCTTA
ACCCAACTTGTTTATTGCAGCTTATAATGGTTACAAATAAAGCAATAGCATCACAAATTTCACAAATAAA
GCATTTTTTTCACTGCATTCTAGTTGTGGTTTGTCCAAACTCATCAATGTATCTTATCATGTCTGGATCG
ACCTCGAGGGGGGGCCCGGTACCAGCTTTTGTTCCCTTTAGTGAGGGTTAATTTCGAGCTTGGCGTAATC
ATGGTCATAGCTGTTTCCTGTGTGAAATTGTTATCCGCTCACAATTCCACACAACATACGAGCCGGAAGC
ATAAAGTGTAAAGCCTGGGGTGCCTAATGAGTGAGCTAACTCACATTAATTGCGTTGCGCTCACTGCCCG
CTTTCCAGTCGGGAAACCTGTCGTGCCAGCTGCATTAATGAATCGGCCAACGCGCGGGGAGAGGCGGTTT
GCGTATTGGGCGCTCTTCCGCTTCCTCGCTCACTGACTCGCTGCGCTCGGTCGTTCGGCTGCGGCGAGCG
GTATCAGCTCACTCAAAGGCGGTAATACGGTTATCCACAGAATCAGGGGATAACGCAGGAAAGAACATGT
GAGCAAAAGGCCAGCAAAAGGCCAGGAACCGTAAAAAGGCCGCGTTGCTGGCGTTTTTCCATAGGCTCCG
CCCCCCTGACGAGCATCACAAAAATCGACGCTCAAGTCAGAGGTGGCGAAACCCGACAGGACTATAAAGA
TACCAGGCGTTTCCCCCTGGAAGCTCCCTCGTGCGCTCTCCTGTTCCGACCCTGCCGCTTACCGGATACC
TGTCCGCCTTTCTCCCTTCGGGAAGCGTGGCGCTTTCTCATAGCTCACGCTGTAGGTATCTCAGTTCGGT
GTAGGTCGTTCGCTCCAAGCTGGGCTGTGTGCACGAACCCCCCGTTCAGCCCGACCGCTGCGCCTTATCC
GGTAACTATCGTCTTGAGTCCAACCCGGTAAGACACGACTTATCGCCACTGGCAGCAGCCACTGGTAACA
GGATTAGCAGAGCGAGGTATGTAGGCGGTGCTACAGAGTTCTTGAAGTGGTGGCCTAACTACGGCTACAC
TAGAAGAACAGTATTTGGTATCTGCGCTCTGCTGAAGCCAGTTACCTTCGGAAAAAGAGTTGGTAGCTCT
TGATCCGGCAAACAAACCACCGCTGGTAGCGGTGGTTTTTTTGTTTGCAAGCAGCAGATTACGCGCAGAA
AAAAAGGATCTCAAGAAGATCCTTTGATCTTTTCTACGGGGTCTGACGCTCAGTGGAACGAAAACTCACG
TTAAGGGATTTTGGTCATGAGATTATCAAAAAGGATCTTCACCTAGATCCTTTTAAATTAAAAATGAAGT
TTTAAATCAATCTAAAGTATATATGAGTAAACTTGGTCTGACAGTTACCAATGCTTAATCAGTGAGGCAC
CTATCTCAGCGATCTGTCTATTTCGTTCATCCATAGTTGCCTGACTCCCCGTCGTGTAGATAACTACGAT
ACGGGAGGGCTTACCATCTGGCCCCAGTGCTGCAATGATACCGCGAGACCCACGCTCACCGGCTCCAGAT
TTATCAGCAATAAACCAGCCAGCCGGAAGGGCCGAGCGCAGAAGTGGTCCTGCAACTTTATCCGCCTCCA
TCCAGTCTATTAATTGTTGCCGGGAAGCTAGAGTAAGTAGTTCGCCAGTTAATAGTTTGCGCAACGTTGT
TGCCATTGCTACAGGCATCGTGGTGTCACGCTCGTCGTTTGGTATGGCTTCATTCAGCTCCGGTTCCCAA
CGATCAAGGCGAGTTACATGATCCCCCATGTTGTGCAAAAAAGCGGTTAGCTCCTTCGGTCCTCCGATCG
TTGTCAGAAGTAAGTTGGCCGCAGTGTTATCACTCATGGTTATGGCAGCACTGCATAATTCTCTTACTGT
CATGCCATCCGTAAGATGCTTTTCTGTGACTGGTGAGTACTCAACCAAGTCATTCTGAGAATAGTGTATG
CGGCGACCGAGTTGCTCTTGCCCGGCGTCAATACGGGATAATACCGCGCCACATAGCAGAACTTTAAAAG
TGCTCATCATTGGAAAACGTTCTTCGGGGCGAAAACTCTCAAGGATCTTACCGCTGTTGAGATCCAGTTC
GATGTAACCCACTCGTGCACCCAACTGATCTTCAGCATCTTTTACTTTCACCAGCGTTTCTGGGTGAGCA
AAAACAGGAAGGCAAAATGCCGCAAAAAAGGGAATAAGGGCGACACGGAAATGTTGAATACTCATACTCT
TCCTTTTTCAATATTATTGAAGCATTTATCAGGGTTATTGTCTCATGAGCGGATACATATTTGAATGTAT
TTAGAAAAATAAACAAATAGGGGTTCCGCGCACATTTCCCCGAAAAGTGCCACCTAAATTGTAAGCGTTA
ATATTTTGTTAAAATTCGCGTTAAATTTTTGTTAAATCAGCTCATTTTTTAACCAATAGGCCGAAATCGG
CAAAATCCCTTATAAATCAAAAGAATAGACCGAGATAGGGT
[37 nt withheld, positions 4732-4768]
AAAGAACGTGGACTCCAACGTCAAAGG
[49 nt withheld, positions 4796-4844]
T
[91 nt withheld, positions 4846-4936]
G
[124 nt withheld, positions 4938-5061]
CCCATTCGCCATTCAGGCTGCGCAACTGTTGGGAAGGGCGATCGGTGCGGGCCTCTTCGCTATTACGCCA
GCTGGCGAAAGGGGGATGTGCTGCAAGGCGATTAAGTTGGGTAACGCCAGGGTTTTCCCAGTCACGACGT
TGTAAAACGACGGCCAGTGAATTGTAATACGACTCACTATAGGGCGAATTGGAACTTGTTTATTGCAGCT
TATAATGGTTACAAATAAAGCAATAGCATCACAAATTTCACAAATAAAGCATTTTTTTCACTGCATTCTA
GTTGTGGTTTGTCCAAACTCATCAATGTATCTTATCATGTCTGGATCGATCCCCCCACCG
Features (pLannotate 1.2.2; 24 found; start..end, strand, type, name):
     90..393     +  enhancer       CMV enhancer: human cytomegalovirus immediate early enhancer
    394..597     +  promoter       CMV promoter: human cytomegalovirus (CMV) immediate early promoter
    733..776     +  intron         CMV intron (fragment): modified intron A from human cytomegalovirus
    828..846     +  promoter       SP6 promoter: promoter for bacteriophage SP6 RNA polymerase
    850..887     +  CDS            IgH signal sequence (fragment): signal sequence from the mouse immunoglobulin heavy chain variable region
    913..929     +  misc_feature   MCS (fragment): pBluescript multiple cloning site
    943..960     +  CDS            7xHis (fragment): 6xHis affinity tag
    961..1674    +  CDS            GFP (S65T): GFP (S65T) is a basic (constitutively fluorescent) green fluorescent protein published in 1995, derived from Aequorea victoria.
   1681..2232    +  CDS            CBX1: CBX1_HUMAN - Also known as CBX. Experimental evidence at protein level: Swiss-Prot protein existence level 1. Component of heterochromatin. Recognizes and binds histone H3 tails methylated at 'Lys-9', leading to epigenetic repression. Interaction with lamin B receptor (LBR) can contribute to the association of the heterochromatin with the inner nuclear membrane. From Homo sapiens (Human).
   2245..2379    +  polyA_signal   SV40 poly(A) signal: SV40 polyadenylation signal
   2378..2403    +  misc_feature   MCS (fragment): pBluescript multiple cloning site
   2415..2433    -  promoter       T3 promoter: promoter for bacteriophage T3 RNA polymerase
   2478..2494    -  protein_bind   lac operator: The lac repressor binds to the lac operator to inhibit transcription in E. coli. This inhibition can be relieved by adding lactose or isopropyl-β-D-thiogalactopyranoside (IPTG). lac repressor encoded by lacI
   2502..2532    -  promoter       lac promoter: promoter for the E. coli lac operon
   2547..2568    -  protein_bind   CAP binding site: CAP binding activates transcription in the presence of cAMP. E. coli catabolite activator protein
   2581..2673    -  CDS            lacI (fragment): lac repressor; lacI; The lac repressor binds to the lac operator to inhibit transcription in E. coli. This inhibition can be relieved by adding lactose or isopropyl-β-D-thiogalactopyranoside (IPTG).
   2856..3444    -  rep_origin     ori: high-copy-number ColE1/pMB1/pBR322/pUC origin of replication
   3615..4475    -  CDS            AmpR: β-lactamase; bla; confers resistance to ampicillin, carbenicillin, and related antibiotics
   4476..4580    -  promoter       AmpR promoter: bla
   4633..5061    -  rep_origin     f1 ori (sequence partly withheld): f1 bacteriophage origin of replication; arrow indicates direction of (+) strand synthesis
   5066..5223    -  CDS            lacZα (fragment): LacZα fragment of β-galactosidase; lacZ fragment
   5226..5244    +  promoter       T7 promoter: promoter for bacteriophage T7 RNA polymerase
   5254..5388    +  polyA_signal   SV40 poly(A) signal: SV40 polyadenylation signal
   5396..11      +  misc_feature   MCS (fragment) (across the origin): pBluescript multiple cloning site
