[The description below was written by a language model from this plasmid's Addgene catalogue record and pLannotate feature annotations shown in this document.]
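Description:
GFP-HP1beta is a mammalian expression plasmid of about 5.4 kb, built on the pBCHGN backbone, that produces human heterochromatin protein 1 beta (HP1β, encoded by CBX1) fused at its N-terminus to a His tag and GFP. The backbone appears to derive from a pBluescript-type phagemid. The feature table shows remnants of the pBluescript polylinker, T3 and T7 promoters, lac regulatory elements, a lacZα fragment and an f1 origin. It also shows a high-copy ColE1/pUC origin and a β-lactamase gene for ampicillin selection in E. coli. No mammalian selection marker is annotated, so the plasmid seems suited mainly to transient transfection.

Expression is driven by the human cytomegalovirus immediate-early enhancer and promoter, followed by a short fragment of CMV intron A and an SP6 promoter. Downstream lies a 6xHis tag, joined directly to the GFP (S65T) coding sequence. The CBX1 open reading frame follows after a short linker and was cloned between BamHI and HindIII sites that both remain intact. An SV40 polyadenylation signal terminates the transcript, and a second copy sits upstream of the CMV enhancer. A short fragment annotated as an immunoglobulin heavy-chain signal sequence lies ahead of the His tag; it is only a partial match, and the record does not say whether it is translated.

HP1β binds histone H3 tails methylated at lysine 9 and is a structural component of heterochromatin. The fluorescent fusion lets its localisation and behaviour be followed in living cells. The associated publication concerns dynamic HP1 binding in the maintenance of stable heterochromatin domains.
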