Addgene plasmid #17651: GFP-HP1beta
Depositing lab: Tom Misteli. Depositing organization: National Cancer Institute (NCI). Publication: Maintenance of stable heterochromatin domains by dynamic HP1 binding. Cheutin T, McNairn AJ, Jenuwein T, Gilbert DM, Singh PB, Misteli T. Science. 2003 Jan 31. 299(5607):721-5. 10.1126/science.1078572 PubMed 12560555.
Backbone
  Vector backbone: pBCHGN
  Backbone manufacturer: Zentgraf Lab
  Vector type: Mammalian Expression
Growth in bacteria
  Bacterial resistance: Ampicillin, 100 μg/mL
  Growth temperature: 37°C
  Growth strain: DH5alpha
  Copy number: High Copy
Gene/Insert
  Gene/Insert name: HP1 beta
  Species: H. sapiens (human)
  Entrez Gene: CBX1 (a.k.a. CBX, HP1-BETA, HP1Hs-beta, HP1Hsbeta, Hp1beta, M31, MOD1, p25beta)
  Tag / fusion protein: His (N terminal on backbone); GFP (N terminal on backbone)
  Cloning method: Restriction Enzyme; 5′ cloning site BamHI (not destroyed); 3′ cloning site HindIII (not destroyed)
  Sequencing primers: 5′ GFP-F
Terms and licenses: Academic/Nonprofit Terms; Industry Terms: Not Available to Industry
Depositor comments: See author's map for more information.
How to cite: GFP-HP1beta was a gift from Tom Misteli (Addgene plasmid # 17651 ; http://n2t.net/addgene:17651 ; RRID:Addgene_17651)
