>Addgene plasmid #17651 | GFP-HP1beta | addgene partial sequence | sequence record 23549 | GFP-F 5'-GGTCCTTCTTGAGTTTGTAAC-3'
TNGATCTGGCAGGATGACTATACAGGGATCCGGGAAAAAACAAAACAAGAAGAAAGTGGAGGAGGTGCTA
GAAGAGGAGGAAGAGGAATATGTGGTGGAAAAAGTTCTCGACCGTCGAGTGGTAAAGGGCAAAGTGGAGT
ACCTCCTAAAGTGGAAGGGATTCTCAGATGAGGACAACACATGGGAGCCAGAAGAGAACCTGGATTGCCC
CGACCTCATTGCTGAGTTTCTGCAGTCACAGAAAACAGCACATGAGACAGATAAATCAGAGGGAGGCAAG
CGCAAAGCTGATTCTGATTCTGAAGATAAGGGAGAGGAGAGCAAACCAAAGAAGAAGAAAGAAGAGTCAG
AAAAGCCACGAGGCTTTGCTCGAGGTTTGGAGCCGGAGCGGATTATTGGAGCTACAGACTCCAGTGGAGA
GCTCATGTTCCTGATGAAATGGAAAAACTCTGATGAGGCTGACCTGGTCCCTGCCAAGGAAGCCAATGTC
AAGTGCCCACAGGTTGTCATATCCTTCTATGAGGAAAGGCTGACGTGGCATTCCTACCCCTCGGAGGATG
ATGACAAAAAAGATGACAAGAACTAAGCTTAACCCAACTTGTTTATTGCAGCTTATAATGGTTACAAATA
AAGCAATAGCATCACAAATTTCACAAATAAAGCATTTTTTTCACTGCATTCTAGTTGTGGTTTGTCCAAA
CTCATCAATGTATCTTATCATGTCTGGATCGACCTCGAGGGGGGGCCCGGTACCAGCTTTTGTTCCTTTA
GTGAGGGT
